>Addgene plasmid #72196 | pTT3 Unc5C-FLAG | depositor full sequence | sequence record 138192 | Full sequence
GCGGCCGCGCCACCATGAGGAAAGGTCTGAGGGCGACAGCGGCCCGCTGCGGACTGGGACTAGGATACTT
GCTGCAGATGCTTGTGTTACCTGCCCTGGCCCTGCTAAGCGCCAGTGGCACCGGCTCCGCCGCTCAAGAT
GATGAATTTTTTCACGAACTCCCAGAAACCTTTCCATCTGACCCACCTGAGCCATTGCCACACTTCCTCA
TTGAGCCCGAGGAAGCTTACATTGTGAAGAACAAGCCTGTGAACCTGTATTGTAAAGCCAGCCCTGCCAC
CCAGATCTACTTCAAGTGCAACAGCGAGTGGGTTCATCAGAAGGACCACGTAGTAGACGAGAGAGTAGAT
GAAACCTCTGGTCTAATTGTGAGAGAAGTGAGCATTGAGATTTCACGCCAGCAGGTGGAGGAACTGTTTG
GGCCTGAAGATTACTGGTGCCAGTGTGTGGCCTGGAGCTCAGCAGGCACTACGAAGAGTCGGAAGGCATA
CGTGCGCATTGCGTATCTGCGGAAGACATTCGAGCAGGAACCCTTGGGAAAGGAAGTGTCCTTGGAGCAG
GAAGTCTTACTCCAGTGTCGGCCACCTGAAGGGATCCCAGTGGCTGAGGTGGAATGGCTAAAGAATGAAG
ACATAATTGATCCTGCTGAAGATCGGAACTTTTATATTACTATCGATCACAACCTGATCATCAAGCAAGC
CCGACTCTCAGATACAGCAAATTATACCTGTGTTGCCAAAAATATTGTTGCCAAGAGAAAAAGCACCACA
GCCACTGTCATCGTGTATGTTAATGGTGGCTGGTCCACCTGGACAGAGTGGTCTGTGTGTAACAGCCGCT
GTGGGCGAGGATATCAGAAACGCACAAGAACCTGCACCAACCCAGCCCCACTCAATGGTGGGGCCTTCTG
TGAGGGGCAGAGTGTGCAGAAAATAGCATGCACTACGTTATGTCCAGTGGATGGTAGGTGGACTTCATGG
AGCAAATGGTCAACCTGTGGGACTGAATGCACCCACTGGCGCAGGAGGGAGTGTACAGCACCAGCCCCCA
AGAACGGGGGTAAGGACTGTGATGGCCTGGTCCTCCAATCCAAGAACTGCACTGATGGGCTGTGCATGCA
GGCTGCTCCTGACTCAGATGATGTGGCTCTCTACGTGGGGATTGTGATCGCTGTAACAGTCTGTCTGGCG
ATCACTGTTGTGGTGGCCCTGTTTGTGTATCGGAAGAACCACCGTGACTTTGAGTCTGACATCATTGACT
CCTCAGCACTCAATGGCGGCTTTCAGCCTGTGAACATCAAGGCTGCCAGACAAGATCTCCTGGCTGTCCC
CCCTGACCTCACCTCAGCTGCAGCCATGTACAGGGGACCTGTCTATGCTCTGCATGATGTCTCAGACAAA
ATCCCAATGACCAACTCTCCAATTCTGGACCCACTACCCAACTTGAAAATCAAAGTGTACAACAGCTCAG
GTGCTGTCACTCCTCAGGATGACCTTGCCGAGTTCTCATCCAAACTGTCACCCCAGATGACCCAGTCCTT
GCTAGAGAATGAGGCCCTTAACCTGAAGAACCAGAGCCTCGCAAGACAGACTGACCCATCCTGCACAGCA
TTTGGTACCTTCAACTCTCTTGGGGGTCACCTCATCATTCCTAATTCAGGAGTAAGCTTGCTGATTCCCG
CTGGGGCCATTCCTCAGGGGAGAGTCTATGAAATGTATGTGACTGTACACAGGAAAGAAAATATGAGGCC
CCCCATGGAAGACTCTCAGACCCTACTTACCCCTGTGGTGAGCTGTGGGCCTCCTGGAGCTCTGCTGACC
CGCCCTGTCATCCTCACTCTGCATCACTGTGCAGACCCCAGCACCGAGGACTGGAAGATCCAGCTCAAAA
ACCAGGCAGTGCAGGGACAATGGGAGGATGTTGTGGTGGTTGGGGAGGAGAACTTCACAACCCCCTGTTA
CATTCAGCTGGATGCAGAGGCTTGCCATATCCTCACAGAGAACCTCAGTACCTATGCCCTGGTTGGGCAG
TCCACCACCAAAGCAGCTGCCAAGCGTCTTAAACTGGCCATCTTTGGGCCCCTCTGCTGCTCTTCCCTGG
AGTACAGCATTAGAGTCTACTGCCTGGATGACACACAGGATGCCCTGAAGGAAGTTCTACAACTGGAGAG
GCAAATGGGAGGACAGCTCCTAGAAGAACCCAAGGCTCTTCATTTTAAAGGCAGCATCCACAACCTGCGC
CTGTCTATTCATGACATCGCCCATTCCCTCTGGAAGAGCAAATTGCTGGCTAAGTATCAGGAAATTCCAT
TTTACCACATCTGGAGTGGCTCTCAAAGAAACCTCCACTGCACCTTCACTCTGGAAAGACTCAGCCTAAA
CACAGTGGAACTGGTTTGCAAACTCTGTGTGCGGCAGGTTGAAGGAGAAGGGCAGATCTTCCAGCTCAAC
TGTACTGTGTCAGAGGAACCTACTGGCATCGACTTACCTCTCCTGGACCCTGCTAGTACCATCACCACTG
TCACCGGACCAAGTGCTTTCAGCATTCCTCTCCCTATCCGGCAGAAGCTATGCAGCAGCCTGGATGCCCC
TCAAACAAGAGGCCATGACTGGAGGATGCTGGCCCATAAACTCAACCTGGACAGGTACTTGAATTACTTT
GCCACCAAATCGAGCCCAACTGGCGTAATCCTGGATCTTTGGGAAGCACAGAACTTCCCAGATGGAAACC
TGAGCATGCTGGCAGCCGTCCTGGAAGAAATGGGAAGACATGAGACAGTGGTGTCCTTGGCAGCAGAAGG
ACAGTATGGCGGCGATTACAAGGATGATGATGATAAGTAATCTAGACACGTGATTAATTAAGGATCCCCC
GACCTCGACCTCTGGCTAATAAAGGAAATTTATTTTCATTGCAATAGTGTGTTGGAATTTTTTGTGTCTC
TCACTCGGAAGGACATATGGGAGGGCAAATCATTTGGTCGAGATCCCTCGGAGATCTCTAGCTAGAGGAT
CGATCCCCGCCCCGGACGAACTAAACCTGACTACGACATCTCTGCCCCTTCTTCGCGGGGCAGTGCATGT
AATCCCTTCAGTTGGTTGGTACAACTTGCCAACTGGGCCCTGTTCCACATGTGACACGGGGGGGGACCAA
ACACAAAGGGGTTCTCTGACTGTAGTTGACATCCTTATAAATGGATGTGCACATTTGCCAACACTGAGTG
GCTTTCATCCTGGAGCAGACTTTGCAGTCTGTGGACTGCAACACAACATTGCCTTTATGTGTAACTCTTG
GCTGAAGCTCTTACACCAATGCTGGGGGACATGTACCTCCCAGGGGCCCAGGAAGACTACGGGAGGCTAC
ACCAACGTCAATCAGAGGGGCCTGTGTAGCTACCGATAAGCGGACCCTCAAGAGGGCATTAGCAATAGTG
TTTATAAGGCCCCCTTGTTAACCCTAAACGGGTAGCATATGCTTCCCGGGTAGTAGTATATACTATCCAG
ACTAACCCTAATTCAATAGCATATGTTACCCAACGGGAAGCATATGCTATCGAATTAGGGTTAGTAAAAG
GGTCCTAAGGAACAGCGATATCTCCCACCCCATGAGCTGTCACGGTTTTATTTACATGGGGTCAGGATTC
CACGAGGGTAGTGAACCATTTTAGTCACAAGGGCAGTGGCTGAAGATCAAGGAGCGGGCAGTGAACTCTC
CTGAATCTTCGCCTGCTTCTTCATTCTCCTTCGTTTAGCTAATAGAATAACTGCTGAGTTGTGAACAGTA
AGGTGTATGTGAGGTGCTCGAAAACAAGGTTTCAGGTGACGCCCCCAGAATAAAATTTGGACGGGGGGTT
CAGTGGTGGCATTGTGCTATGACACCAATATAACCCTCACAAACCCCTTGGGCAATAAATACTAGTGTAG
GAATGAAACATTCTGAATATCTTTAACAATAGAAATCCATGGGGTGGGGACAAGCCGTAAAGACTGGATG
TCCATCTCACACGAATTTATGGCTATGGGCAACACATAATCCTAGTGCAATATGATACTGGGGTTATTAA
GATGTGTCCCAGGCAGGGACCAAGACAGGTGAACCATGTTGTTACACTCTATTTGTAACAAGGGGAAAGA
GAGTGGACGCCGACAGCAGCGGACTCCACTGGTTGTCTCTAACACCCCCGAAAATTAAACGGGGCTCCAC
GCCAATGGGGCCCATAAACAAAGACAAGTGGCCACTCTTTTTTTTGAAATTGTGGAGTGGGGGCACGCGT
CAGCCCCCACACGCCGCCCTGCGGTTTTGGACTGTAAAATAAGGGTGTAATAACTTGGCTGATTGTAACC
CCGCTAACCACTGCGGTCAAACCACTTGCCCACAAAACCACTAATGGCACCCCGGGGAATACCTGCATAA
GTAGGTGGGCGGGCCAAGATAGGGGCGCGATTGCTGCGATCTGGAGGACAAATTACACACACTTGCGCCT
GAGCGCCAAGCACAGGGTTGTTGGTCCTCATATTCACGAGGTCGCTGAGAGCACGGTGGGCTAATGTTGC
CATGGGTAGCATATACTACCCAAATATCTGGATAGCATATGCTATCCTAATCTATATCTGGGTAGCATAG
GCTATCCTAATCTATATCTGGGTAGCATATGCTATCCTAATCTATATCTGGGTAGTATATGCTATCCTAA
TTTATATCTGGGTAGCATAGGCTATCCTAATCTATATCTGGGTAGCATATGCTATCCTAATCTATATCTG
GGTAGTATATGCTATCCTAATCTGTATCCGGGTAGCATATGCTATCCTAATAGAGATTAGGGTAGTATAT
GCTATCCTAATTTATATCTGGGTAGCATATACTACCCAAATATCTGGATAGCATATGCTATCCTAATCTA
TATCTGGGTAGCATATGCTATCCTAATCTATATCTGGGTAGCATAGGCTATCCTAATCTATATCTGGGTA
GCATATGCTATCCTAATCTATATCTGGGTAGTATATGCTATCCTAATTTATATCTGGGTAGCATAGGCTA
TCCTAATCTATATCTGGGTAGCATATGCTATCCTAATCTATATCTGGGTAGTATATGCTATCCTAATCTG
TATCCGGGTAGCATATGCTATCCTCATGATAAGCTGTCAAACATGAGAATTTTCTTGAAGACGAAAGGGC
CTCGTGATACGCCTATTTTTATAGGTTAATGTCATGATAATAATGGTTTCTTAGACGTCAGGTGGCACTT
TTCGGGGAAATGTGCGCGGAACCCCTATTTGTTTATTTTTCTAAATACATTCAAATATGTATCCGCTCAT
GAGACAATAACCCTGATAAATGCTTCAATAATATTGAAAAAGGAAGAGTATGAGTATTCAACATTTCCGT
GTCGCCCTTATTCCCTTTTTTGCGGCATTTTGCCTTCCTGTTTTTGCTCACCCAGAAACGCTGGTGAAAG
TAAAAGATGCTGAAGATCAGTTGGGTGCACGAGTGGGTTACATCGAACTGGATCTCAACAGCGGTAAGAT
CCTTGAGAGTTTTCGCCCCGAAGAACGTTTTCCAATGATGAGCACTTTTAAAGTTCTGCTATGTGGCGCG
GTATTATCCCGTGTTGACGCCGGGCAAGAGCAACTCGGTCGCCGCATACACTATTCTCAGAATGACTTGG
TTGAGTACTCACCAGTCACAGAAAAGCATCTTACGGATGGCATGACAGTAAGAGAATTATGCAGTGCTGC
CATAACCATGAGTGATAACACTGCGGCCAACTTACTTCTGACAACGATCGGAGGACCGAAGGAGCTAACC
GCTTTTTTGCACAACATGGGGGATCATGTAACTCGCCTTGATCGTTGGGAACCGGAGCTGAATGAAGCCA
TACCAAACGACGAGCGTGACACCACGATGCCTGCAGCAATGGCAACAACGTTGCGCAAACTATTAACTGG
CGAACTACTTACTCTAGCTTCCCGGCAACAATTAATAGACTGGATGGAGGCGGATAAAGTTGCAGGACCA
CTTCTGCGCTCGGCCCTTCCGGCTGGCTGGTTTATTGCTGATAAATCTGGAGCCGGTGAGCGTGGGTCTC
GCGGTATCATTGCAGCACTGGGGCCAGATGGTAAGCCCTCCCGTATCGTAGTTATCTACACGACGGGGAG
TCAGGCAACTATGGATGAACGAAATAGACAGATCGCTGAGATAGGTGCCTCACTGATTAAGCATTGGTAA
CTGTCAGACCAAGTTTACTCATATATACTTTAGATTGATTTAAAACTTCATTTTTAATTTAAAAGGATCT
AGGTGAAGATCCTTTTTGATAATCTCATGACCAAAATCCCTTAACGTGAGTTTTCGTTCCACTGAGCGTC
AGACCCCGTAGAAAAGATCAAAGGATCTTCTTGAGATCCTTTTTTTCTGCGCGTAATCTGCTGCTTGCAA
ACAAAAAAACCACCGCTACCAGCGGTGGTTTGTTTGCCGGATCAAGAGCTACCAACTCTTTTTCCGAAGG
TAACTGGCTTCAGCAGAGCGCAGATACCAAATACTGTTCTTCTAGTGTAGCCGTAGTTAGGCCACCACTT
CAAGAACTCTGTAGCACCGCCTACATACCTCGCTCTGCTAATCCTGTTACCAGTGGCTGCTGCCAGTGGC
GATAAGTCGTGTCTTACCGGGTTGGACTCAAGACGATAGTTACCGGATAAGGCGCAGCGGTCGGGCTGAA
CGGGGGGTTCGTGCACACAGCCCAGCTTGGAGCGAACGACCTACACCGAACTGAGATACCTACAGCGTGA
GCTATGAGAAAGCGCCACGCTTCCCGAAGGGAGAAAGGCGGACAGGTATCCGGTAAGCGGCAGGGTCGGA
ACAGGAGAGCGCACGAGGGAGCTTCCAGGGGGAAACGCCTGGTATCTTTATAGTCCTGTCGGGTTTCGCC
ACCTCTGACTTGAGCGTCGATTTTTGTGATGCTCGTCAGGGGGGCGGAGCCTATGGAAAAACGCCAGCAA
CGCGGCCTTTTTACGGTTCCTGGCCTTTTGCTGGCCTTTTGCTCACATGTTCTTTCCTGCGTTATCCCCT
GATTCTGTGGATAACCGTATTACCGCCTTTGAGTGAGCTGATACCGCTCGCCGCAGCCGAACGACCGAGC
GCAGCGAGTCAGTGAGCGAGGAAGCGGAAGAGCGCCCAATACGCAAACCGCCTCTCCCCGCGCGTTGGCC
GATTCATTAATGCAGCTGGCACGACAGGTTTCCCGACTGGAAAGCGGGCAGTGAGCGCAACGCAATTAAT
GTGAGTTAGCTCACTCATTAGGCACCCCAGGCTTTACACTTTATGCTTCCGGCTCGTATGTTGTGTGGAA
TTGTGAGCGGATAACAATTTCACACAGGAAACAGCTATGACCATGATTACGCCAAGCTCTAGCTAGAGGT
CGACCAATTCTCATGTTTGACAGCTTATCATCGCAGATCCGGGCAACGTTGTTGCCATTGCTGCAGGCGC
AGAACTGGTAGGTATGGAAGATCTATACATTGAATCAATATTGGCAATTAGCCATATTAGTCATTGGTTA
TATAGCATAAATCAATATTGGCTATTGGCCATTGCATACGTTGTATCTATATCATAATATGTACATTTAT
ATTGGCTCATGTCCAATATGACCGCCATGTTGACATTGATTATTGACTAGTTATTAATAGTAATCAATTA
CGGGGTCATTAGTTCATAGCCCATATATGGAGTTCCGCGTTACATAACTTACGGTAAATGGCCCGCCTGG
CTGACCGCCCAACGACCCCCGCCCATTGACGTCAATAATGACGTATGTTCCCATAGTAACGCCAATAGGG
ACTTTCCATTGACGTCAATGGGTGGAGTATTTACGGTAAACTGCCCACTTGGCAGTACATCAAGTGTATC
ATATGCCAAGTCCGCCCCCTATTGACGTCAATGACGGTAAATGGCCCGCCTGGCATTATGCCCAGTACAT
GACCTTACGGGACTTTCCTACTTGGCAGTACATCTACGTATTAGTCATCGCTATTACCATGGTGATGCGG
TTTTGGCAGTACACCAATGGGCGTGGATAGCGGTTTGACTCACGGGGATTTCCAAGTCTCCACCCCATTG
ACGTCAATGGGAGTTTGTTTTGGCACCAAAATCAACGGGACTTTCCAAAATGTCGTAATAACCCCGCCCC
GTTGACGCAAATGGGCGGTAGGCGTGTACGGTGGGAGGTCTATATAAGCAGAGCTCGTTTAGTGAACCGT
CAGATCCTCACTCTCTTCCGCATCGCTGTCTGCGAGGGCCAGCTGTTGGGCTCGCGGTTGAGGACAAACT
CTTCGCGGTCTTTCCAGTACTCTTGGATCGGAAACCCGTCGGCCTCCGAACGGTACTCCGCCACCGAGGG
ACCTGAGCGAGTCCGCATCGACCGGATCGGAAAACCTCTCGAGAAAGGCGTCTAACCAGTCACAGTCGCA
AGGTAGGCTGAGCACCGTGGCGGGCGGCAGCGGGTGGCGGTCGGGGTTGTTTCTGGCGGAGGTGCTGCTG
ATGATGTAATTAAAGTAGGCGGTCTTGAGACGGCGGATGGTCGAGGTGAGGTGTGGCAGGCTTGAGATCC
AGCTGTTGGGGTGAGTACTCCCTCTCAAAAGCGGGCATTACTTCTGCGCTAAGATTGTCAGTTTCCAAAA
ACGAGGAGGATTTGATATTCACCTGGCCCGATCTGGCCATACACTTGAGTGACAATGACATCCACTTTGC
CTTTCTCTCCACAGGTGTCCACTCCCAGGTCCAAGTTTAAACT
Features (pLannotate 1.2.2; 19 found; start..end, strand, type, name):
     15..2807    +  CDS            Unc5c: UNC5C_MOUSE - Also known as Rcm From Mus musculus (Mouse).
   2814..2837    +  CDS            2xFLAG (fragment): two tandem FLAG® epitope tags
   2888..2943    +  polyA_signal   β-globin poly(A) signal: rabbit β-globin polyadenylation signal (Gil and Proudfoot, 1987)
   3457..5138    -  rep_origin     oriP (fragment): Epstein-Barr virus oriP replication origin (Yates et al., 2000)
   5265..5369    +  promoter       AmpR promoter: bla
   5370..6230    +  CDS            AmpR: β-lactamase; bla; confers resistance to ampicillin, carbenicillin, and related antibiotics
   6401..6989    +  rep_origin     ori: high-copy-number ColE1/pMB1/pBR322/pUC origin of replication
   7172..7264    +  CDS            lacI (fragment): lac repressor; lacI; The lac repressor binds to the lac operator to inhibit transcription in E. coli. This inhibition can be relieved by adding lactose or isopropyl-β-D-thiogalactopyranoside (IPTG).
   7277..7298    +  protein_bind   CAP binding site: CAP binding activates transcription in the presence of cAMP. E. coli catabolite activator protein
   7313..7343    +  promoter       lac promoter: promoter for the E. coli lac operon
   7351..7367    +  protein_bind   lac operator: The lac repressor binds to the lac operator to inhibit transcription in E. coli. This inhibition can be relieved by adding lactose or isopropyl-β-D-thiogalactopyranoside (IPTG). lac repressor encoded by lacI
   7437..7453    +  promoter       tet promoter (fragment): E. coli promoter for tetracycline efflux protein gene
   7463..7488    -  CDS            bla(M) (fragment): β-lactamase lacking the signal sequence; bla(M); allows cytosolic expression of β-lactamase
   7662..8041    +  enhancer       CMV enhancer: human cytomegalovirus immediate early enhancer
   8043..8242    +  promoter       CMV promoter: human cytomegalovirus (CMV) immediate early promoter
   8310..8348    +  misc_feature   Ad SA (fragment): adenovirus major late transcript splice acceptor (Friedrich and Soriano, 1991)
   8381..8590    -  CDS            PTP (fragment): TERM_ADE02 - Experimental evidence at protein level: Swiss-Prot protein existence level 1. Protein covalently bound to the viral DNA that acts as a primer for viral genomic replication by DNA strand displacement. Assembles on the viral origin of replication in an initiation complex with viral polymerase, DBP, host NFIA and host POU2F1/OCT1. During initiation, the polymerase covalently couples the first dCTP with Ser- 580 of pTP. The terminal protein stimulates the template activity over 20 fold compared to protein-free templates. Neo-synthesized viral genomes are linked to two preterminal prot
   8621..8710    +  intron         chimeric intron (fragment): chimera between introns from adenovirus and immunoglobulin heavy chain genes
   8729..8775    +  CDS            IgH signal sequence (fragment): signal sequence from the mouse immunoglobulin heavy chain variable region
