[The description below was written by a language model from this plasmid's Addgene catalogue record and pLannotate feature annotations shown in this document.]
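Description:
pTT3 Unc5C-FLAG is a mammalian expression plasmid (8,793 nt in the deposited full sequence) built on the pTT3 backbone, a vector designed for transient protein production in cultured mammalian cells. It is propagated in E. coli from a high-copy ColE1/pUC-type origin and selected with ampicillin through the β-lactamase (AmpR) gene and its native promoter. The backbone also carries a fragment of the Epstein-Barr virus oriP, which allows episomal maintenance and boosts expression in cells that supply EBNA1. No mammalian selection marker is annotated. Short lac promoter/operator, lacI, tet promoter and bla fragments are present as cloning-vector remnants with no apparent role in the construct's function.

The payload is the full-length mouse Unc5c coding sequence (also called Unc5h3 or rcm), which encodes a netrin receptor of the Unc5 family. It is inserted between retained NotI and XbaI sites and fused in frame to a C-terminal FLAG epitope provided by the backbone. The annotation tool labels this tag as a fragment of a 2xFLAG element, and its length matches a single FLAG unit. Transcription is driven by the human CMV immediate-early enhancer and promoter, followed by adenovirus-derived leader and splice sequences. One stretch of this region is annotated on the reverse strand as a terminal-protein fragment, which probably reflects the overlapping adenoviral genome sequence. A partial chimeric intron follows and helps improve mRNA processing, and a small piece of an IgH signal sequence is annotated just upstream of the insert. A rabbit β-globin polyadenylation signal terminates the transcript.

The plasmid is used to express epitope-tagged, full-length Unc5C in mammalian cells. It was deposited with a study of extracellular interactions between FLRT and Unc5 proteins in retinal neuron subtype recognition, where the FLAG tag permits detection of the receptor.
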