Addgene plasmid #72196: pTT3 Unc5C-FLAG
Purpose: Expresses full-length Unc5c with a C-terminal FLAG tag
Depositing lab: Woj Wojtowicz. Depositing organization: University of California, Berkeley. Publication: An extracellular biochemical screen reveals that FLRTs and Unc5s mediate neuronal subtype recognition in the retina. Visser JJ, Cheng Y, Perry SC, Chastain AB, Parsa B, Masri SS, Ray TA, Kay JN, Wojtowicz WM. Elife. 2015 Dec 3;4. pii: e08149. doi: 10.7554/eLife.08149. PubMed 26633812.
Backbone
  Vector backbone: pTT3
  Backbone manufacturer: Yves Durocher, National Research Council of Canada-Biotechnology Research Institute
  Vector type: Mammalian Expression
Growth in bacteria
  Bacterial resistance: Ampicillin, 100 μg/mL
  Growth temperature: 37°C
  Growth strain: DH5alpha
  Copy number: High Copy
Gene/Insert
  Gene/Insert name: Unc5c (alt names: Unc5h3; rcm; NCBI gene ID 22253; Reference sequence NM_009472.4)
  Species: M. musculus (mouse)
  Insert size (bp): 2823
  Entrez Gene: Unc5c (a.k.a. B130051O18Rik, Unc5h3, rcm)
  Promoter: CMV
  Tag / fusion protein: FLAG (C terminal on backbone)
  Cloning method: Restriction Enzyme; 5′ cloning site NotI (not destroyed); 3′ cloning site XbaI (not destroyed)
  Sequencing primers: 5′ CAGTTTCCAAAAACGAGGAGG; 3′ TATGTCCTTCCGAGTGAGAG
Terms and licenses: Academic/Nonprofit Terms; Industry Terms: Not Available to Industry
How to cite: pTT3 Unc5C-FLAG was a gift from Woj Wojtowicz (Addgene plasmid # 72196 ; http://n2t.net/addgene:72196 ; RRID:Addgene_72196)
