>Addgene plasmid #72196 | pTT3 Unc5C-FLAG | addgene partial sequence | sequence record 138187 | pMT2-F 5'-TTGCCTTTCTCTCCACAGGT-3'
AAGGTCTGAGGGCGACAGCGGCCCGCTGCGGACTGGGACTAGGATACTTGCTGCAGATGCTTGTGTTACC
TGCCCTGGCCCTGCTAAGCGCCAGTGGCACCGGCTCCGCCGCTCAAGATGATGAATTTTTTCACGAACTC
CCAGAAACCTTTCCATCTGACCCACCTGAGCCATTGCCACACTTCCTCATTGAGCCCGAGGAAGCTTACA
TTGTGAAGAACAAGCCTGTGAACCTGTATTGTAAAGCCAGCCCTGCCACCCAGATCTACTTCAAGTGCAA
CAGCGAGTGGGTTCATCAGAAGGACCACGTAGTAGACGAGAGAGTAGATGAAACCTCTGGTCTAATTGTG
AGAGAAGTGAGCATTGAGATTTCACGCCAGCAGGTGGAGGAACTGTTTGGGCCTGAAGATTACTGGTGCC
AGTGTGTGGCCTGGAGCTCAGCAGGCACTACGAAGAGTCGGAAGGCATACGTGCGCATTGCGTATCTGCG
GAAGACATTCGAGCAGGAACCCTTGGGAAAGGAAGTGTCCTTGGAGCAGGAAGTCTTACTCCAGTGTCGG
CCACCTGAAGGGATCCCAGTGGCTGAGGTGGAATGGCTAAAGAATGAAGACATAATTGATCCTGCTGAAG
ATCGGAACTTTTATATTACTATCGATCACAACCTGATCATCAAGCAAGCCCGACTCTCAGATACAGCAAA
TTATACCTGTGTTGCCAAAAATATTGTTGCCAAGAGAAAAAGCACCACAGCCACTGTCATCGTGTATGTT
AATGGTGGCTGGTCCACCTGGACAGAGTGGTCTGTGTGTAACAGCCGCTGTGGGCGAGGATATCAGAA
