>Addgene plasmid #72196 | pTT3 Unc5C-FLAG | addgene partial sequence | sequence record 138191 | rb_glob_PA_term-R 5'-CCCATATGTCCTTCCGAGTG-3'
AATAAATTTCCTTTATTAGCCAGAGGTCGAGGTCGGGGGATCCTTAATTAATCACGTGTCTAGATTACTT
ATCATCATCATCCTTGTAATCGCCGCCATACTGTCCTTCTGCTGCCAAGGACACCACTGTCTCATGTCTT
CCCATTTCTTCCAGGACGGCTGCCAGCATGCTCAGGTTTCCATCTGGGAAGTTCTGTGCTTCCCAAAGAT
CCAGGATTACGCCAGTTGGGCTCGATTTGGTGGCAAAGTAATTCAAGTACCTGTCCAGGTTGAGTTTATG
GGCCAGCATCCTCCAGTCATGGCCTCTTGTTTGAGGGGCATCCAGGCTGCTGCATAGCTTCTGCCGGATA
GGGAGAGGAATGCTGAAAGCACTTGGTCCGGTGACAGTGGTGATGGTACTAGCAGGGTCCAGGAGAGGTA
AGTCGATGCCAGTAGGTTCCTCTGACACAGTACAGTTGAGCTGGAAGATCTGCCCTTCTCCTTCAACCTG
CCGCACACAGAGTTTGCAAACCAGTTCCACTGTGTTTAGGCTGAGTCTTTCCAGAGTGAAGGTGCAGTGG
AGGTTTCTTTGAGAGCCACTCCAGATGTGGTAAAATGGAATTTCCTGATACTTAGCCAGCAATTTGCTCT
TCCAGAGGGAATGGGCGATGTCATGAATAGACAGGCGCAGGTTGTGGATGCTGCCTTTAAAATGAAGAGC
CTTGGGTTCTTCTAGGAGCTGTCCTCCCATTTGCCTCTCCAGTTGTAGAACTTCCTTCAGG
